>Addgene plasmid #204769 | SARS-CoV-2 Mpro protease (C145S mutant - catalytically inactive); aliases: 3CLpro, 3C-like | addgene full sequence | sequence record 416320 | Addgene NGS Result
CTTTTCACCAGTGAGACGGGCAACAGCTGATTGCCCTTCACCGCCTGGCCCTGAGAGAGTTGCAGCAAGC
GGTCCACGCTGGTTTGCCCCAGCAGGCGAAAATCCTGTTTGATGGTGGTTAACGGCGGGATATAACATGA
GCTGTCTTCGGTATCGTCGTATCCCACTACCGAGATATCCGCACCAACGCGCAGCCCGGACTCGGTAATG
GCGCGCATTGCGCCCAGCGCCATCTGATCGTTGGCAACCAGCATCGCAGTGGGAACGATGCCCTCATTCA
GCATTTGCATGGTTTGTTGAAAACCGGACATGGCACTCCAGTCGCCTTCCCGTTCCGCTATCGGCTGAAT
TTGATTGCGAGTGAGATATTTATGCCAGCCAGCCAGACGCAGACGCGCCGAGACAGAACTTAATGGGCCC
GCTAACAGCGCGATTTGCTGGTGACCCAATGCGACCAGATGCTCCACGCCCAGTCGCGTACCGTCTTCAT
GGGAGAAAATAATACTGTTGATGGGTGTCTGGTCAGAGACATCAAGAAATAACGCCGGAACATTAGTGCA
GGCAGCTTCCACAGCAATGGCATCCTGGTCATCCAGCGGATAGTTAATGATCAGCCCACTGACGCGTTGC
GCGAGAAGATTGTGCACCGCCGCTTTACAGGCTTCGACGCCGCTTCGTTCTACCATCGACACCACCACGC
TGGCACCCAGTTGATCGGCGCGAGATTTAATCGCCGCGACAATTTGCGACGGCGCGTGCAGGGCCAGACT
GGAGGTGGCAACGCCAATCAGCAACGACTGTTTGCCCGCCAGTTGTTGTGCCACGCGGTTGGGAATGTAA
TTCAGCTCCGCCATCGCCGCTTCCACTTTTTCCCGCGTTTTCGCAGAAACGTGGCTGGCCTGGTTCACCA
CGCGGGAAACGGTCTGATAAGAGACACCGGCATACTCTGCGACATCGTATAACGTTACTGGTTTCACATT
CACCACCCTGAATTGACTCTCTTCCGGGCGCTATCATGCCATACCGCGAAAGGTTTTGCGCCATTCGATG
GTGTCCGGGATCTCGACGCTCTCCCTTATGCGACTCCTGCATTAGGAAGCAGCCCAGTAGTAGGTTGAGG
CCGTTGAGCACCGCCGCCGCAAGGAATGGTGCATGCAAGGAGATGGCGCCCAACAGTCCCCCGGCCACGG
GGCCTGCCACCATACCCACGCCGAAACAAGCGCTCATGAGCCCGAAGTGGCGAGCCCGATCTTCCCCATC
GGTGATGTCGGCGATATAGGCGCCAGCAACCGCACCTGTGGCGCCGGTGATGCCGGCCACGATGCGTCCG
GCGTAGAGGATCGAGATCTCGATCCCGCGAAATTAATACGACTCACTATAGGGGAATTGTGAGCGGATAA
CAATTCCCCTCTAGAAATAATTTTGTTTAACTTTAAGAAGGAGATATACCATGAAACATCACCATCACCA
TCACCCCATGAGCGATTACGACATCCCCACTACTGAGAATCTTTATTTTCAGGGCGCCATGTCAGCCGTG
CTGCAGAGTGGTTTTAGAAAAATGGCATTCCCATCTGGTAAAGTTGAGGGTTGTATGGTACAAGTAACTT
GTGGTACAACTACACTTAACGGTCTTTGGCTTGATGACGTAGTTTACTGTCCAAGACATGTGATCTGCAC
CTCTGAAGACATGCTTAACCCTAATTATGAAGATTTACTCATTCGTAAGTCTAATCATAATTTCTTGGTA
CAGGCTGGTAATGTTCAACTCAGGGTTATTGGACATTCTATGCAAAATTGTGTACTTAAGCTTAAGGTTG
ATACAGCCAATCCTAAGACACCTAAGTATAAGTTTGTTCGCATTCAACCAGGACAGACTTTTTCAGTGTT
AGCTTGTTACAATGGTTCACCATCTGGTGTTTACCAATGTGCTATGAGGCCCAATTTCACTATTAAGGGT
TCATTCCTTAATGGTTCATCTGGTAGTGTTGGTTTTAACATAGATTATGACTGTGTCTCTTTTTGTTACA
TGCACCATATGGAATTACCAACTGGAGTTCATGCTGGCACAGACTTAGAAGGTAACTTTTATGGACCTTT
TGTTGACAGGCAAACAGCACAAGCAGCTGGTACGGACACAACTATTACAGTTAATGTTTTAGCTTGGTTG
TACGCTGCTGTTATAAATGGAGACAGGTGGTTTCTCAATCGATTTACCACAACTCTTAATGACTTTAACC
TTGTGGCTATGAAGTACAATTATGAACCTCTAACACAAGACCATGTTGACATACTAGGACCTCTTTCTGC
TCAAACTGGAATTGCCGTTTTAGATATGTGTGCTTCATTAAAAGAATTACTGCAAAATGGTATGAATGGA
CGTACCATATTGGGTAGTGCTTTATTAGAAGATGAATTTACACCTTTTGATGTTGTTAGACAATGCTCAG
GTGTTACTTTCCAATAACCGCGTCGGGTCACCACCACCACCACCACTGAGATCCGGCTGCTAACAAAGCC
CGAAAGGAAGCTGAGTTGGCTGCTGCCACCGCTGAGCAATAACTAGCATAACCCCTTGGGGCCTCTAAAC
GGGTCTTGAGGGGTTTTTTGCTGAAAGGAGGAACTATATCCGGATTGGCGAATGGG
[124 nt withheld, positions 2647-2770]
C
[91 nt withheld, positions 2772-2862]
A
[49 nt withheld, positions 2864-2912]
CCTTTGACGTTGGAGTCCACGTTCTTT
[37 nt withheld, positions 2940-2976]
ACCCTATCTCGGTCTATTCTTTTGATTTATAAGGGATTTTGCCGATTTCGGCCTATTGGTTAAAAAATGA
GCTGATTTAACAAAAATTTAACGCGAATTTTAACAAAATATTAACGCTTACAATTTAGGTGGCACTTTTC
GGGGAAATGTGCGCGGAACCCCTATTTGTTTATTTTTCTAAATACATTCAAATATGTATCCGCTCATGAA
TTAATTCTTAGAAAAACTCATCGAGCATCAAATGAAACTGCAATTTATTCATATCAGGATTATCAATACC
ATATTTTTGAAAAAGCCGTTTCTGTAATGAAGGAGAAAACTCACCGAGGCAGTTCCATAGGATGGCAAGA
TCCTGGTATCGGTCTGCGATTCCGACTCGTCCAACATCAATACAACCTATTAATTTCCCCTCGTCAAAAA
TAAGGTTATCAAGTGAGAAATCACCATGAGTGACGACTGAATCCGGTGAGAATGGCAAAAGTTTATGCAT
TTCTTTCCAGACTTGTTCAACAGGCCAGCCATTACGCTCGTCATCAAAATCACTCGCATCAACCAAACCG
TTATTCATTCGTGATTGCGCCTGAGCGAGACGAAATACGCGATCGCTGTTAAAAGGACAATTACAAACAG
GAATCGAATGCAACCGGCGCAGGAACACTGCCAGCGCATCAACAATATTTTCACCTGAATCAGGATATTC
TTCTAATACCTGGAATGCTGTTTTCCCGGGGATCGCAGTGGTGAGTAACCATGCATCATCAGGAGTACGG
ATAAAATGCTTGATGGTCGGAAGAGGCATAAATTCCGTCAGCCAGTTTAGTCTGACCATCTCATCTGTAA
CATCATTGGCAACGCTACCTTTGCCATGTTTCAGAAACAACTCTGGCGCATCGGGCTTCCCATACAATCG
ATAGATTGTCGCACCTGATTGCCCGACATTATCGCGAGCCCATTTATACCCATATAAATCAGCATCCATG
TTGGAATTTAATCGCGGCCTAGAGCAAGACGTTTCCCGTTGAATATGGCTCATAACACCCCTTGTATTAC
TGTTTATGTAAGCAGACAGTTTTATTGTTCATGACCAAAATCCCTTAACGTGAGTTTTCGTTCCACTGAG
CGTCAGACCCCGTAGAAAAGATCAAAGGATCTTCTTGAGATCCTTTTTTTCTGCGCGTAATCTGCTGCTT
GCAAACAAAAAAACCACCGCTACCAGCGGTGGTTTGTTTGCCGGATCAAGAGCTACCAACTCTTTTTCCG
AAGGTAACTGGCTTCAGCAGAGCGCAGATACCAAATACTGTCCTTCTAGTGTAGCCGTAGTTAGGCCACC
ACTTCAAGAACTCTGTAGCACCGCCTACATACCTCGCTCTGCTAATCCTGTTACCAGTGGCTGCTGCCAG
TGGCGATAAGTCGTGTCTTACCGGGTTGGACTCAAGACGATAGTTACCGGATAAGGCGCAGCGGTCGGGC
TGAACGGGGGGTTCGTGCACACAGCCCAGCTTGGAGCGAACGACCTACACCGAACTGAGATACCTACAGC
GTGAGCTATGAGAAAGCGCCACGCTTCCCGAAGGGAGAAAGGCGGACAGGTATCCGGTAAGCGGCAGGGT
CGGAACAGGAGAGCGCACGAGGGAGCTTCCAGGGGGAAACGCCTGGTATCTTTATAGTCCTGTCGGGTTT
CGCCACCTCTGACTTGAGCGTCGATTTTTGTGATGCTCGTCAGGGGGGCGGAGCCTATGGAAAAACGCCA
GCAACGCGGCCTTTTTACGGTTCCTGGCCTTTTGCTGGCCTTTTGCTCACATGTTCTTTCCTGCGTTATC
CCCTGATTCTGTGGATAACCGTATTACCGCCTTTGAGTGAGCTGATACCGCTCGCCGCAGCCGAACGACC
GAGCGCAGCGAGTCAGTGAGCGAGGAAGCGGAAGAGCGCCTGATGCGGTATTTTCTCCTTACGCATCTGT
GCGGTATTTCACACCGCAATGGTGCACTCTCAGTACAATCTGCTCTGATGCCGCATAGTTAAGCCAGTAT
ACACTCCGCTATCGCTACGTGACTGGGTCATGGCTGCGCCCCGACACCCGCCAACACCCGCTGACGCGCC
CTGACGGGCTTGTCTGCTCCCGGCATCCGCTTACAGACAAGCTGTGACCGTCTCCGGGAGCTGCATGTGT
CAGAGGTTTTCACCGTCATCACCGAAACGCGCGAGGCAGCTGCGGTAAAGCTCATCAGCGTGGTCGTGAA
GCGATTCACAGATGTCTGCCTGTTCATCCGCGTCCAGCTCGTTGAGTTTCTCCAGAAGCGTTAATGTCTG
GCTTCTGATAAAGCGGGCCATGTTAAGGGCGGTTTTTTCCTGTTTGGTCACTGATGCCTCCGTGTAAGGG
GGATTTCTGTTCATGGGGGTAATGATACCGATGAAACGAGAGAGGATGCTCACGATACGGGTTACTGATG
ATGAACATGCCCGGTTACTGGAACGTTGTGAGGGTAAACAACTGGCGGTATGGATGCGGCGGGACCAGAG
AAAAATCACTCAGGGTCAATGCCAGCGCTTCGTTAATACAGATGTAGGTGTTCCACAGGGTAGCCAGCAG
CATCCTGCGATGCAGATCCGGAACATAATGGTGCAGGGCGCTGACTTCCGCGTTTCCAGACTTTACGAAA
CACGGAAACCGAAGACCATTCATGTTGTTGCTCAGGTCGCAGACGTTTTGCAGCAGCAGTCGCTTCACGT
TCGCTCGCGTATCGGTGATTCATTCTGCTAACCAGTAAGGCAACCCCGCCAGCCTAGCCGGGTCCTCAAC
GACAGGAGCACGATCATGCGCACCCGTGGGGCCGCCATGCCGGCGATAATGGCCTGCTTCTCGCCGAAAC
GTTTGGTGGCGGGACCAGTGACGAAGGCTTGAGCGAGGGCGTGCAAGATTCCGAATACCGCAAGCGACAG
GCCGATCATCGTCGCGCTCCAGCGAAAGCGGTCCTCGCCGAAAATGACCCAGAGCGCTGCCGGCACCTGT
CCTACGAGTTGCATGATAAAGAAGACAGTCATAAGTGCGGCGACGATAGTCATGCCCCGCGCCCACCGGA
AGGAGCTGACTGGGTTGAAGGCTCTCAAGGGCATCGGTCGAGATCCCGGTGCCTAATGAGTGAGCTAACT
TACATTAATTGCGTTGCGCTCACTGCCCGCTTTCCAGTCGGGAAACCTGTCGTGCCAGCTGCATTAATGA
ATCGGCCAACGCGCGGGGAGAGGCGGTTTGCGTATTGGGCGCCAGGGTGGTTTTT
Features (pLannotate 1.2.2; 19 found; start..end, strand, type, name):
    978..1055    -  promoter       lacI promoter: lacI
   1063..1342    -  CDS            TcR (fragment): tetracycline efflux protein; tet; confers resistance to tetracycline
   1364..1382    +  promoter       T7 promoter: promoter for bacteriophage T7 RNA polymerase
   1383..1407    +  protein_bind   lac operator: The lac repressor binds to the lac operator to inhibit transcription in E. coli. This inhibition can be relieved by adding lactose or isopropyl-β-D-thiogalactopyranoside (IPTG). lac repressor encoded by lacI
   1422..1444    +  RBS            RBS: efficient ribosome binding site from bacteriophage T7 gene 10 (Olins and Rangwala, 1989)
   1457..1475    +  CDS            7xHis (fragment): 6xHis affinity tag
   1504..1524    +  CDS            capTEV™ (fragment): composite tag for in vivo biotinylation, TEV protease cleavage, and 6xHis tagging
   1532..2515    +  CDS            R1A_SARS2 (fragment): Experimental evidence at protein level: Swiss-Prot protein existence level 1. [Non-structural protein 10]: Plays a pivotal role in viral transcription by stimulating both nsp14 3'-5' exoribonuclease and nsp16 2'-O-methyltransferase activities. Therefore plays an essential role in viral mRNAs cap methylation. From Severe acute respiratory syndrome coronavirus 2 (2019-nCoV) (SARS-CoV-2).
   2563..2610    +  terminator     T7 terminator: transcription terminator for bacteriophage T7 RNA polymerase
   2647..3075    +  rep_origin     f1 ori (sequence partly withheld): f1 bacteriophage origin of replication; arrow indicates direction of (+) strand synthesis
   3128..3185    +  promoter       AmpR promoter (fragment): bla
   3194..4009    -  CDS            KanR: aminoglycoside phosphotransferase; aph(3')-Ia; confers resistance to kanamycin in bacteria or G418 (Geneticin®) in eukaryotes
   4131..4719    +  rep_origin     ori: high-copy-number ColE1/pMB1/pBR322/pUC origin of replication
   4905..5044    -  misc_feature   bom: basis of mobility region from pBR322
   5146..5337    -  CDS            rop: Rop protein, which maintains plasmids at low copy number; rop
   5354..5734    +  CDS            YPB1_ECOLX: Protein predicted: Swiss-Prot protein existence level 4. From Escherichia coli.
   5806..6097    -  CDS            TcR (fragment): tetracycline efflux protein; tet; confers resistance to tetracycline
   6112..6133    -  protein_bind   CAP binding site: CAP binding activates transcription in the presence of cAMP. E. coli catabolite activator protein
   6146..977     -  CDS            lacI (across the origin): lac repressor; lacI; The lac repressor binds to the lac operator to inhibit transcription in E. coli. This inhibition can be relieved by adding lactose or isopropyl-β-D-thiogalactopyranoside (IPTG).
