[The description below was written by a language model from this plasmid's Addgene catalogue record and pLannotate feature annotations shown in this document.]
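Description:
SARS-CoV-2 Mpro protease (C145S mutant) is a 6,251 nt bacterial expression plasmid built on the pET28-LIC backbone, designed to produce a catalytically inactive form of the SARS-CoV-2 main protease (Mpro, also called 3CLpro or 3C-like protease) in E. coli. It is selected with kanamycin through an aph(3')-Ia resistance gene and replicates from a ColE1/pMB1-family origin. The neighbouring bom and rop elements are typical of pBR322-derived pET vectors, where Rop moderates copy number; the record itself lists copy number as unknown. An f1 origin is also present, along with short leftover tetracycline-resistance fragments that are backbone remnants rather than functional markers.

The expression cassette follows the standard pET layout: a T7 promoter followed directly by a lac operator, the strong T7 gene 10 ribosome binding site, the coding region, and a T7 terminator. A plasmid-borne lacI gene supplies repressor, so expression stays off until induction with IPTG in a host that provides T7 RNA polymerase. The open reading frame begins with an N-terminal polyhistidine tag for metal-affinity purification, followed by a short match to a TEV-site-containing tag, suggesting a cleavable tag, although the record does not state this explicitly. The roughly 980 bp insert matches a fragment of the viral replicase polyprotein 1a (ORF1ab). The automated annotation's descriptive text refers to nsp10, but that is generic polyprotein text, and the catalogue identifies the insert as Mpro. Replacing the active-site cysteine 145 with serine abolishes proteolytic activity. The stated purpose is simply bacterial expression of this mutant; inactive protease of this kind is generally useful for structural, substrate-binding, or control experiments.
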