Addgene plasmid #204769: SARS-CoV-2 Mpro protease (C145S mutant - catalytically inactive); aliases: 3CLpro, 3C-like
Purpose: Bacterial expression of Sars Cov 2 MPRO C145S mutant
Depositing lab: ASAP Discovery & Frank von Delft. Depositing organization: University of Oxford.
Backbone
  Vector backbone: pET28-LIC
  Vector type: Bacterial Expression
Growth in bacteria
  Bacterial resistance: Kanamycin, 50 μg/mL
  Growth temperature: 37°C
  Growth strain: DH5alpha
  Copy number: Unknown
Gene/Insert
  Gene/Insert name: Sars Cov 2 MPRO
  Species: Sars Cov 2
  Mutation: C145S mutant
  Entrez Gene: ORF1ab (a.k.a. GU280_gp01)
  Cloning method: Unknown
How to cite: SARS-CoV-2 Mpro protease (C145S mutant - catalytically inactive); aliases: 3CLpro, 3C-like was a gift from ASAP Discovery & Frank von Delft (Addgene plasmid # 204769 ; http://n2t.net/addgene:204769 ; RRID:Addgene_204769)
