>Addgene plasmid #204769 | SARS-CoV-2 Mpro protease (C145S mutant - catalytically inactive); aliases: 3CLpro, 3C-like | depositor partial sequence | sequence record 398042 | Insert
AGTGGTTTTAGAAAAATGGCATTCCCATCTGGTAAAGTTGAGGGTTGTATGGTACAAGTAACTTGTGGTA
CAACTACACTTAACGGTCTTTGGCTTGATGACGTAGTTTACTGTCCAAGACATGTGATCTGCACCTCTGA
AGACATGCTTAACCCTAATTATGAAGATTTACTCATTCGTAAGTCTAATCATAATTTCTTGGTACAGGCT
GGTAATGTTCAACTCAGGGTTATTGGACATTCTATGCAAAATTGTGTACTTAAGCTTAAGGTTGATACAG
CCAATCCTAAGACACCTAAGTATAAGTTTGTTCGCATTCAACCAGGACAGACTTTTTCAGTGTTAGCTTG
TTACAATGGTTCACCATCTGGTGTTTACCAATGTGCTATGAGGCCCAATTTCACTATTAAGGGTTCATTC
CTTAATGGTTCATCTGGTAGTGTTGGTTTTAACATAGATTATGACTGTGTCTCTTTTTGTTACATGCACC
ATATGGAATTACCAACTGGAGTTCATGCTGGCACAGACTTAGAAGGTAACTTTTATGGACCTTTTGTTGA
CAGGCAAACAGCACAAGCAGCTGGTACGGACACAACTATTACAGTTAATGTTTTAGCTTGGTTGTACGCT
GCTGTTATAAATGGAGACAGGTGGTTTCTCAATCGATTTACCACAACTCTTAATGACTTTAACCTTGTGG
CTATGAAGTACAATTATGAACCTCTAACACAAGACCATGTTGACATACTAGGACCTCTTTCTGCTCAAAC
TGGAATTGCCGTTTTAGATATGTGTGCTTCATTAAAAGAATTACTGCAAAATGGTATGAATGGACGTACC
ATATTGGGTAGTGCTTTATTAGAAGATGAATTTACACCTTTTGATGTTGTTAGACAATGCTCAGGTGTTA
CTTTCCAATAA
